LOCUS       Exported 837 bp ds-DNA linear SYN 12-JUN-2021
DEFINITION  Bacterial expression for structure determination; may not be full
            ORF.
ACCESSION   .
VERSION     .
KEYWORDS    Py-OMPDC
SOURCE      synthetic DNA construct
  ORGANISM  synthetic DNA construct
REFERENCE   1 (bases 1 to 837)
  TITLE     Structural Genomics Consortium Clones
REFERENCE   2 (bases 1 to 837)
  AUTHORS   .
  TITLE     Direct Submission
  JOURNAL   Exported Jun 12, 2021 from SnapGene Server 1.1.58
            http://www.snapgene.com
FEATURES             Location/Qualifiers
     source          1..837
                     /organism="synthetic DNA construct"
                     /mol_type="other DNA"
     primer_bind     270..289
                     /label=pBRrevBam
                     /note="pBR322 vectors, tet region, downstream of BamHI,
                     reverse primer"
     primer_bind     373..392
                     /label=T7
                     /note="T7 promoter, forward primer"
     promoter        373..391
                     /label=T7 promoter
                     /note="promoter for bacteriophage T7 RNA polymerase"
     protein_bind    392..416
                     /label=lac operator
                     /bound_moiety="lac repressor encoded by lacI"
                     /note="The lac repressor binds to the lac operator to
                     inhibit transcription in E. coli. This inhibition can be
                     relieved by adding lactose or
                     isopropyl-beta-D-thiogalactopyranoside (IPTG)."
     CDS             473..490
                     /codon_start=1
                     /product="6xHis affinity tag"
                     /label=6xHis
                     /translation="HHHHHH"
     CDS             500..517
                     /codon_start=1
                     /product="thrombin recognition and cleavage site"
                     /label=thrombin site
                     /translation="LVPRGS"
ORIGIN
        1 attgactctc ttccgggcgc tatcatgcca taccgcgaaa ggttttgcgc cattcgatgg
       61 tgtccgggat ctcgacgctc tcccttatgc gactcctgca ttaggaagca gcccagtagt
      121 aggttgaggc cgttgagcac cgccgccgca aggaatggtg catgcaagga gatggcgccc
      181 aacagtcccc cggccacggg gcctgccacc atacccacgc cgaaacaagc gctcatgagc
      241 ccgaagtggc gagcccgatc ttccccatcg gtgatgtcgg cgatataggc gccagcaacc
      301 gcacctgtgg cgccggtgat gccggccacg atgcgtccgg cgtagaggat cgagatctcg
      361 atcccgcgaa attaatacga ctcactatag gggaattgtg agcggataac aattcccctc
      421 tagaaataat tttgtttaac tttaagaang gagatatacc atgggcagca gccatcatca
      481 tcatcatcac agcagcggcc tggttccgcg tggtagtatg cattttaaaa ctaaattaaa
      541 aaatcgaaga aagtgaagta aatacctgtt tgtgtattgg gttggatccc gatgaagatg
      601 atataaaaaa ctttatgaaa aatgaagaac aaaatggata taaaaatatc aaaaataaca
      661 tgaacagtaa taataatgga atagaaaata tcatcaaaat aggaaaggaa atactattaa
      721 cagatggaga aaatatacag aatttaagtg aagaagataa gtttttttat ttctttaacc
      781 acttttgttt ttatataatt aataacacaa aagaatatgc tttggtatat aaaatga
//
