>Addgene plasmid #25578 | Py-OMPDC | depositor partial sequence | sequence record 11982 | Author sequence
ATGCATTTTAAAACTAAATTAAAAAATCGAAGAAGTGAAGTAAATACCTGTTTGTGTATTGGGTTGGATC
CTGATGAAGATGATATAAAAAACTTTATGAAAAATGAAGAACAAAATGGATATAAAAATATCAAAAATAA
CATGAACAGTAATAATAATGGAATAGAAAATATCATCAAAATAGGAAAGGAAATACTATTAACAGATGGA
GAAAATATACAGAATTTAAGTGAAGAAGATAAGTTTTTTTATTTCTTTAACCACTTTTGTTTTTATATAA
TTAATAACACAAAAGAATATGCTTTGGTATATAAAATGAATTTTGCATTTTACATTCCATATGGCTCAGT
TGGAATAAATGCTTTAAAAAATGTGTTTGATTATTTAAATAGTATGAATATACCAACTATGCTTGATATG
AAAATAAATGATATCGGAAATACAGTTAAAAATTATAGAAAATTTATATTTGAATATTTAAAAAGCGATT
CATGTACTATTAATGTATATATGGGAACAAATATGTTAAAGGATATTTGTTTTGATTATGAAAAAAATAA
ATATTATAGTGCTTATGTGCTTATTAAAACGACAAATAAAGATTCATTTATTTTTCAAAATGAACTTTCG
ATAAATGATAAGCAAGCATATATAGTTATGGCAGACGAAACACAAAAAATGGCAACAGAATTAAAAATCG
AACAAAATAATGAATTTATCGGTTTTGTAGTTGGTTCGAATGCTTTCGAAGAAATGAAAATAATCCGAAA
TAAATTTCCAGATTCTTATATTTTATCACCAGGAATAGGAGCACAAAATGGAGATTTATATAAAACCCTT
AAAAATGGATATAATAAAGATTATGAAAAATTACTAATAAATGTTGGAAGAGCTATAACAAAAAGTCCAG
ACCCCAAAAAATCTTCTGAATCTTACTATAACCAAATTATTCAAATTTTTAAAGACATAGAAAATGGTGA
TAATATTGAACAAGTGTAG
