>Addgene plasmid #25578 | Py-OMPDC | addgene partial sequence | sequence record 31561 | 25578 with T7-term
CCCGCTCTTCGGGCTTGTAGCAGCCGGATCTCAGTGGTGGTGGTGGTGGTGCTCGAGTGCGGCCGCAAGC
TTCGTCATCACACTTGTTCAATATTATCACCATTTTCTATGTCTTTAAAAATTTGAATAATTTGGTTATA
GTAAGATTCAGAAGATTTTTTGGGGTCTGGACTTTTTGTTATAGCTCTTCCAACATTTATTAGTAATTTT
TCATAATCTTTATTATATCCATTTTTAAGGGTTTTATATAAATCTCCATTTTGTGCTCCTATTCCTGGTG
ATAAAATATAAGAATCTGGAAATTTATTTCGGATTATTTTCATTTCTTCGAAAGCATTCGAACCAACTAC
AAAACCGATAAATTCATTATTTTGTTCGATTTTTAATTCTGTTGCCATTTTTTGTGTTTCGTCTGCCATA
ACTATATATGCTTGCTTATCATTTATCGAAAGTTCATTTTGAAAAATAAATGAATCTTTATTTGTCGTTT
TAATAAGCACATAAGCACTATAATATTTATTTTTTTCATAATCAAAACAAATATCCTTTAACATATTTGT
TCCCATATATACATTAATAGTACATGAATCGCTTTTTAAATATTCAAATATAAATTTTCTATAATTTTTA
ACTGTATTTCCGATATCATTTATTTTCATATCAAGCATAGTTGGTATATTCATACTATTTAAATAATCAA
ACACATTTTTTAAAGCATTTATTCCAACTGAGCCATATGGAATGTAAAATGCAAAATTCATTTTATATAC
CAAAGCATATTCTTTTGTGTTATTAATTATATAAAAACAAAAGTGGTTAAAGAAATAAAAAAACTTATCT
TCTTCACTTAAATTCTGTATATTTTCTCCATCTGTTAATAGTATTCCT
