[The description below was written by a language model from this plasmid's Addgene catalogue record and the feature table of its GenBank file.]
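Description:
Py-OMPDC is a bacterial expression plasmid built on the pET28a-LIC backbone, a structural genomics derivative of the pET28a T7 expression vector. It carries a 999 bp insert encoding orotidine 5'-monophosphate decarboxylase from Plasmodium yoelii (gene locus PY01515). The plasmid is selected with kanamycin, is listed as low copy, and is maintained in a standard cloning strain (DH5alpha). The record does not annotate the origin of replication or the resistance gene. The construct was made to produce protein for structure determination and is linked to a deposited crystal structure (PDB 2AQW). The record cautions that the insert may not be the full open reading frame, as is common for crystallography constructs trimmed to a well-behaved domain.

The available sequence record covers only 837 bp of the plasmid, spanning the region upstream of the insert and its 5' junction, so the feature table does not show most of the backbone or the annotated coding sequence itself. Within that stretch, a T7 promoter is followed immediately by a lac operator. Transcription therefore depends on T7 RNA polymerase and is held off by lac repressor until relieved by IPTG or lactose, so expression requires a host that supplies T7 polymerase. Downstream lie a 6xHis affinity tag and a thrombin recognition site, consistent with the catalogued N-terminal His tag. This arrangement allows metal-affinity purification of the fusion protein, followed by proteolytic removal of the tag before crystallization or biochemical study. The insert is flanked by standard T7 and T7-terminator sequencing primer sites.
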