Addgene plasmid #25578: Py-OMPDC
Purpose: Bacterial expression for structure determination; may not be full ORF
Depositing lab: Cheryl Arrowsmith. Depositing organization: University of Toronto.
Backbone
  Vector backbone: pET28a-LIC
  Backbone manufacturer: SGC
  Backbone size w/o insert (bp): 7328
  Vector type: Bacterial Expression
Growth in bacteria
  Bacterial resistance: Kanamycin, 50 μg/mL
  Growth temperature: 37°C
  Growth strain: DH5alpha
  Copy number: Low Copy
Gene/Insert
  Gene/Insert name: Py-OMPDC (alt names: PDB: 2AQW; Orotidine 5'-Monophosphate Decarboxylase)
  Species: Plasmodium yoelii
  Insert size (bp): 999
  GenBank ID: PY01515
  Entrez Gene: PY01515
  Tag / fusion protein: His (N terminal on insert)
  Cloning method: Restriction Enzyme
  Sequencing primers: 5′ T7; 3′ T7-term
Terms and licenses: Academic/Nonprofit Terms; Industry Terms: Not Available to Industry
Depositor comments: PDB: 2AQW http://www.thesgc.org/structures/2AQW/
How to cite: Py-OMPDC was a gift from Cheryl Arrowsmith (Addgene plasmid # 25578 ; http://n2t.net/addgene:25578 ; RRID:Addgene_25578)
